>Addgene plasmid #115342 | pAAV2-TBG-FLAG-mRIPK1-S321A | addgene full sequence | sequence record 221704 | Addgene NGS Result
CGCCATGCTACTTATCTACCAGGGTAATGGGGATCCTCTAGAACTATAGCTAGAATTCGCCCTTAAGCTA
GCAGGTTAATTTTTAAAAAGCAGTCAAAAGTCCAAGTGGCCCTTGGCAGCATTTACTCTCTCTGTTTGCT
CTGGTTAATAATCTCAGGAGCACAAACATTCCAGATCCAGGTTAATTTTTAAAAAGCAGTCAAAAGTCCA
AGTGGCCCTTGGCAGCATTTACTCTCTCTGTTTGCTCTGGTTAATAATCTCAGGAGCACAAACATTCCAG
ATCCGGCGCGCCAGGGCTGGAAGCTACCTTTGACATCATTTCCTCTGCGAATGCATGTATAATTTCTACA
GAACCTATTAGAAAGGATCACCCAGCCTCTGCTTTTGTACAACTTTCCCTTAAAAAACTGCCAATTCCAC
TGCTGTTTGGCCCAATAGTGAGAACTTTTTCCTGCTGCCTCTTGGTGCTTTTGCCTATGGCCCCTATTCT
GCCTGCTGAAGACACTCTTGCCAGCATGGACTTAAACCCCTCCAGCTCTGACAATCCTCTTTCTCTTTTG
TTTTACATGAAGGGTCTGGCAGCCAAAGCAATCACTCAAAGTTCAAACCTTATCATTTTTTGCTTTGTTC
CTCTTGGCCTTGGTTTTGTACATCAGCTTTGAAAATACCATCCCAGGGTTAATGCTGGGGTTAATTTATA
ACTAAGAGTGCTCTAGTTTTGCAATACAGGACATGCTATAAAAATGGAAAGATGTTGCTTTCTGAGAGAC
AGCTTTATTGCGGTAGTTTATCACAGTTAAATTGCTAACGCAGTCAGTGCTTCTGACACAACAGTCTCGA
ACTTAAGCTGCAGAAGTTGGTCGTGAGGCACTGGGCAGGTAAGTATCAAGGTTACAAGACAGGTTTAAGG
AGACCAATAGAAACTGGGCTTGTCGAGACAGAGAAGACTCTTGCGTTTCTGATAGGCACCTATTGGTCTT
ACTGACATCCACTTTGCCTTTCTCTCCACAGGTGTCCACTCCCAGTTCAATTACAGCTCTTAAGGCTAGA
GTACTTAATACGACTCACTATAGGCTAGCCTCGAGAATTCACGCGTATGGACTACAAAGACGATGACGAC
AAGGGCATGCAACCAGACATGTCCTTGGACAATATTAAGATGGCATCCAGTGACCTGCTGGAGAAGACAG
ACCTAGACAGCGGAGGCTTCGGGAAGGTGTCCTTGTGTTACCACAGAAGCCATGGATTTGTCATCCTGAA
AAAAGTATACACAGGGCCCAACCGCGCTGAGTACAATGAGGTTCTCTTGGAAGAGGGGAAGATGATGCAC
AGACTGAGACACAGTCGAGTGGTGAAGCTACTGGGCATCATCATAGAAGAAGGGAACTATTCGCTGGTGA
TGGAGTACATGGAGAAGGGCAACCTGATGCACGTGCTAAAGACCCAGATAGATGTCCCACTTTCATTGAA
AGGAAGGATAATCGTGGAGGCCATAGAAGGCATGTGCTACTTACATGACAAAGGTGTGATACACAAGGAC
CTGAAGCCTGAGAATATCCTCGTTGATCGTGACTTTCACATTAAGATAGCCGATCTTGGTGTGGCTTCCT
TTAAGACATGGAGCAAACTGACTAAGGAGAAAGACAACAAGCAGAAAGAAGTGAGCAGCACCACTAAGAA
GAACAATGGTGGTACCCTTTACTACATGGCACCCGAACACCTGAATGACATCAATGCAAAGCCCACGGAG
AAGTCGGACGTGTACAGCTTTGGCATTGTCCTTTGGGCAATATTTGCAAAAAAGGAGCCCTATGAGAATG
TCATCTGTACTGAGCAGTTCGTGATCTGCATAAAATCTGGGAACAGGCCAAATGTAGAGGAAATCCTTGA
GTACTGTCCAAGGGAGATCATCAGCCTCATGGAGCGGTGCTGGCAGGCGATCCCAGAAGACAGGCCAACA
TTTCTTGGCATTGAAGAAGAATTTAGGCCTTTTTACTTAAGTCATTTTGAAGAATATGTAGAAGAGGATG
TGGCAAGTTTAAAGAAAGAGTATCCAGATCAAAGCCCAGTGCTGCAGAGAATGTTTGCACTCCAGCATGA
CTGTGTACCCTTACCTCCGAGCAGGTCAAATTCAGAACAACCTGGATCGCTGCACAGTTCCCAGGGGCTC
CAGATGGGTCCTGTGGAGGAGTCCTGGTTTTCTTCCTCCCCAGAGTACCCACAGGACGAGAATGATCGCA
GTGTGCAGGCTAAGCTGCAAGAGGAAGCCAGCTATCATGCTTTTGGAATATTTGCAGAGAAACAGACAAA
ACCGCAGCCAAGGCAGAATGAGGCTTACAACAGAGAGGAGGAAAGGAAACGAAGGGTCTCTCATGACCCC
TTTGCACAGCAGAGAGCTCGTGAGAATATTAAGAGTGCAGGAGCAAGAGGTCATTCTGATCCCAGCACAA
CGAGTCGTGGAATTGCAGTGCAACAGCTGTCATGGCCAGCCACCCAAACAGTTTGGAACAATGGATTGTA
TAATCAGCATGGATTTGGAACTATAGGTACAGGAGTTTGGTATCCGCCAAATCTAAGCCAAATGTATAGT
ACTTATAAAACTCCAGTGCCAGAGACCAACATACCGGGAAGCACACCCACCATGCCATACTTCTCTGGGC
CAGTAGCAGATGACCTCATAAAATATACTATATTCAATAGTTCTGGTATTCAGATTGGAAACCACAATTA
TATGGATGTTGGACTGAATTCACAACCACCAAACAATACTTGCAAAGAAGAGTCGACTTCCAGACACCAA
GCCATCTTTGATAACACCACTAGTCTGACTGATGAACACCTGAACCCTATCAGGGAAAACCTGGGAAGGC
AGTGGAAAAACTGTGCCCGCAAGCTGGGCTTCACTGAGTCTCAGATCGATGAAATCGACCATGACTATGA
AAGAGATGGACTGAAAGAGAAAGTTTACCAAATGCTTCAGAAGTGGCTGATGCGGGAAGGCACCAAAGGG
GCCACAGTGGGAAAGTTGGCCCAGGCACTTCACCAATGTTGCAGGATAGACCTGCTGAACCACTTGATTC
GTGCCAGCCAGAGCTAAACGCGTGGTACCTCTAGAGTCGACCCGGGCGGCCTCGAGGACGGGGTGAACTA
CGCCTGAGGATCCGATCTTTTTCCCTCTGCCAAAAATTATGGGGACATCATGAAGCCCCTTGAGCATCTG
ACTTCTGGCTAATAAAGGAAATTTATTTTCATTGCAATAGTGTGTTGGAATTTTTTGTGTCTCTCACTCG
GAAGCAATTCGTTGATCTGAATTTCGACCACCCATAATACCCATTACCCTGGTAGATAAGTAGCATGGCG
GGTTAATCATTAACTACAAGGAACCCCTAGTGATGGAGTTGGCCACTCCCTCTCTGCGCGCTCGCTCGCT
CACTGAGGCCGGGCGACCAAAGGTCGCCCGACGCCCGGGCTTTGCCCGGGCGGCCTCAGTGAGCGAGCGA
GCGCGCAGCCTTAATTAACCTAATTCACTGGCCGTCGTTTTACAACGTCGTGACTGGGAAAACCCTGGCG
TTACCCAACTTAATCGCCTTGCAGCACATCCCCCTTTCGCCAGCTGGCGTAATAGCGAAGAGGCCCGCAC
CGATCGCCCTTCCCAACAGTTGCGCAGCCTGAATGGCGAATGGG
[124 nt withheld, positions 3685-3808]
C
[91 nt withheld, positions 3810-3900]
A
[49 nt withheld, positions 3902-3950]
CCTTTGACGTTGGAGTCCACGTTCTTT
[37 nt withheld, positions 3978-4014]
ACCCTATCTCGGTCTATTCTTTTGATTTATAAGGGATTTTGCCGATTTCGGCCTATTGGTTAAAAAATGA
GCTGATTTAACAAAAATTTAACGCGAATTTTAACAAAATATTAACGCTTACAATTTAGGTGGCACTTTTC
GGGGAAATGTGCGCGGAACCCCTATTTGTTTATTTTTCTAAATACATTCAAATATGTATCCGCTCATGAG
ACAATAACCCTGATAAATGCTTCAATAATATTGAAAAAGGAAGAGTATGAGTATTCAACATTTCCGTGTC
GCCCTTATTCCCTTTTTTGCGGCATTTTGCCTTCCTGTTTTTGCTCACCCAGAAACGCTGGTGAAAGTAA
AAGATGCTGAAGATCAGTTGGGTGCACGAGTGGGTTACATCGAACTGGATCTCAACAGCGGTAAGATCCT
TGAGAGTTTTCGCCCCGAAGAACGTTTTCCAATGATGAGCACTTTTAAAGTTCTGCTATGTGGCGCGGTA
TTATCCCGTATTGACGCCGGGCAAGAGCAACTCGGTCGCCGCATACACTATTCTCAGAATGACTTGGTTG
AGTACTCACCAGTCACAGAAAAGCATCTTACGGATGGCATGACAGTAAGAGAATTATGCAGTGCTGCCAT
AACCATGAGTGATAACACTGCGGCCAACTTACTTCTGACAACGATCGGAGGACCGAAGGAGCTAACCGCT
TTTTTGCACAACATGGGGGATCATGTAACTCGCCTTGATCGTTGGGAACCGGAGCTGAATGAAGCCATAC
CAAACGACGAGCGTGACACCACGATGCCTGTAGCAATGGCAACAACGTTGCGCAAACTATTAACTGGCGA
ACTACTTACTCTAGCTTCCCGGCAACAATTAATAGACTGGATGGAGGCGGATAAAGTTGCAGGACCACTT
CTGCGCTCGGCCCTTCCGGCTGGCTGGTTTATTGCTGATAAATCTGGAGCCGGTGAGCGTGGGTCTCGCG
GTATCATTGCAGCACTGGGGCCAGATGGTAAGCCCTCCCGTATCGTAGTTATCTACACGACGGGGAGTCA
GGCAACTATGGATGAACGAAATAGACAGATCGCTGAGATAGGTGCCTCACTGATTAAGCATTGGTAACTG
TCAGACCAAGTTTACTCATATATACTTTAGATTGATTTAAAACTTCATTTTTAATTTAAAAGGATCTAGG
TGAAGATCCTTTTTGATAATCTCATGACCAAAATCCCTTAACGTGAGTTTTCGTTCCACTGAGCGTCAGA
CCCCGTAGAAAAGATCAAAGGATCTTCTTGAGATCCTTTTTTTCTGCGCGTAATCTGCTGCTTGCAAACA
AAAAAACCACCGCTACCAGCGGTGGTTTGTTTGCCGGATCAAGAGCTACCAACTCTTTTTCCGAAGGTAA
CTGGCTTCAGCAGAGCGCAGATACCAAATACTGTTCTTCTAGTGTAGCCGTAGTTAGGCCACCACTTCAA
GAACTCTGTAGCACCGCCTACATACCTCGCTCTGCTAATCCTGTTACCAGTGGCTGCTGCCAGTGGCGAT
AAGTCGTGTCTTACCGGGTTGGACTCAAGACGATAGTTACCGGATAAGGCGCAGCGGTCGGGCTGAACGG
GGGGTTCGTGCACACAGCCCAGCTTGGAGCGAACGACCTACACCGAACTGAGATACCTACAGCGTGAGCT
ATGAGAAAGCGCCACGCTTCCCGAAGGGAGAAAGGCGGACAGGTATCCGGTAAGCGGCAGGGTCGGAACA
GGAGAGCGCACGAGGGAGCTTCCAGGGGGAAACGCCTGGTATCTTTATAGTCCTGTCGGGTTTCGCCACC
TCTGACTTGAGCGTCGATTTTTGTGATGCTCGTCAGGGGGGCGGAGCCTATGGAAAAACGCCAGCAACGC
GGCCTTTTTACGGTTCCTGGCCTTTTGCTGGCCTTTTGCTCACATGTTCTTTCCTGCGTTATCCCCTGAT
TCTGTGGATAACCGTATTACCGCCTTTGAGTGAGCTGATACCGCTCGCCGCAGCCGAACGACCGAGCGCA
GCGAGTCAGTGAGCGAGGAAGCGGAAGAGCGCCCAATACGCAAACCGCCTCTCCCCGCGCGTTGGCCGAT
TCATTAATGCAGCTGGCACGACAGGTTTCCCGACTGGAAAGCGGGCAGTGAGCGCAACGCAATTAATGTG
AGTTAGCTCACTCATTAGGCACCCCAGGCTTTACACTTTATGCTTCCGGCTCGTATGTTGTGTGGAATTG
TGAGCGGATAACAATTTCACACAGGAAACAGCTATGACCATGATTACGCCAGATTTAATTAAGGCCTTAA
TTAGGCTGCGCGCTCGCTCGCTCACTGAGGCCGCCCGGGCAAAGCCCGGGCGTCGGGCGACCTTTGGTCG
CCCGGCCTCAGTGAGCGAGCGAGCGCGCAGAGAGGGAGTGGCCAACTCCATCACTAGGGGTTCCTTGTAG
TTAATGATTAACC
Features (pLannotate 1.2.2; 17 found; start..end, strand, type, name):
    332..741     +  promoter       TBG promoter: promoter from the human thyroxine-binding globulin gene (Yan et al., 2012)
    879..1011    +  intron         chimeric intron: chimera between introns from human β-globin and immunoglobulin heavy chain genes
   1056..1074    +  promoter       T7 promoter: promoter for bacteriophage T7 RNA polymerase
   1099..1119    +  CDS            3xFLAG (fragment): three tandem FLAG® epitope tags
   1127..3094    +  CDS            Ripk1: RIPK1_MOUSE - Also known as Rinp, Rip From Mus musculus (Mouse).
   3231..3286    +  polyA_signal   β-globin poly(A) signal: rabbit β-globin polyadenylation signal (Gil and Proudfoot, 1987)
   3379..3509    +  repeat_region  AAV2 ITR (fragment): inverted terminal repeat of adeno-associated virus serotype 2 inverted
   3523..3680    +  CDS            lacZα (fragment): LacZα fragment of β-galactosidase; lacZ fragment
   3685..4113    +  rep_origin     f1 ori (sequence partly withheld): f1 bacteriophage origin of replication; arrow indicates direction of (+) strand synthesis
   4166..4270    +  promoter       AmpR promoter: bla
   4271..5131    +  CDS            AmpR: β-lactamase; bla; confers resistance to ampicillin, carbenicillin, and related antibiotics
   5302..5890    +  rep_origin     ori: high-copy-number ColE1/pMB1/pBR322/pUC origin of replication
   6073..6165    +  CDS            lacI (fragment): lac repressor; lacI; The lac repressor binds to the lac operator to inhibit transcription in E. coli. This inhibition can be relieved by adding lactose or isopropyl-β-D-thiogalactopyranoside (IPTG).
   6178..6199    +  protein_bind   CAP binding site: CAP binding activates transcription in the presence of cAMP. E. coli catabolite activator protein
   6214..6244    +  promoter       lac promoter: promoter for the E. coli lac operon
   6252..6268    +  protein_bind   lac operator: The lac repressor binds to the lac operator to inhibit transcription in E. coli. This inhibition can be relieved by adding lactose or isopropyl-β-D-thiogalactopyranoside (IPTG). lac repressor encoded by lacI
   6329..6459    -  repeat_region  AAV2 ITR (fragment): inverted terminal repeat of adeno-associated virus serotype 2 inverted
