[The description below was written by a language model from this plasmid's Addgene catalogue record and pLannotate feature annotations shown in this document.]
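Description:
pAAV2-TBG-FLAG-mRIPK1-S321A is an adeno-associated virus transfer plasmid built on a pAAV2 backbone for liver-directed delivery and mammalian expression of a mutant mouse RIPK1. The 6,477 nt sequence carries two AAV2 inverted terminal repeats, both annotated as partial. They bracket the expression cassette on the circular map and supply the cis signals needed for replication and packaging of the intervening DNA into AAV particles when rep, cap and helper functions are provided in trans. In bacteria the plasmid is maintained through a ColE1/pUC-type origin and selected with ampicillin via the β-lactamase gene. The catalogue lists it as low copy and grown in a recombination-deficient strain, which is common practice for keeping ITRs intact. An f1 origin and leftover lacZα, lacI and lac promoter/operator fragments are remnants of the cloning backbone and sit outside the ITRs.

The cassette is driven by the human thyroxine-binding globulin (TBG) promoter, which restricts expression largely to hepatocytes. It is followed by a chimeric β-globin/immunoglobulin intron that aids transcript processing, and a short T7 promoter lies just upstream of the coding region. The open reading frame begins with an N-terminal FLAG epitope, which the annotation tool detected as a fragment of 3xFLAG, consistent with a single tag. The tag is fused to mouse Ripk1 bearing the S321A substitution, and the transcript ends at a rabbit β-globin polyadenylation signal. Replacing serine 321 with alanine prevents phosphorylation at that position. The associated publication concerns TAK1-mediated phosphorylation of RIPK1 in the choice between apoptosis and necroptosis, so the construct fits in vivo or hepatocyte studies of a non-phosphorylatable RIPK1, with the FLAG tag allowing detection or immunoprecipitation.
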