Addgene plasmid #115342: pAAV2-TBG-FLAG-mRIPK1-S321A
Purpose: Liver-specific adeno-associated viral delivery and mammalian expression of Flag-mRIPK1-S321A
Depositing lab: Junying Yuan. Depositing organization: Harvard Medical School. Publication: Regulation of RIPK1 activation by TAK1-mediated phosphorylation dictates apoptosis and necroptosis. Geng J, Ito Y, Shi L, Amin P, Chu J, Ouchida AT, Mookhtiar AK, Zhao H, Xu D, Shan B, Najafov A, Gao G, Akira S, Yuan J. Nat Commun. 2017 Aug 25;8(1):359. doi: 10.1038/s41467-017-00406-w. PubMed 28842570.
Backbone
  Vector backbone: pAAV2
  Vector type: Mammalian Expression, AAV
Growth in bacteria
  Bacterial resistance: Ampicillin, 100 μg/mL
  Growth temperature: 37°C
  Growth strain: NEB Stable
  Copy number: Low Copy
Gene/Insert
  Gene/Insert name: RIPK1
  Species: M. musculus (mouse)
  Mutation: S321A
  Entrez Gene: Ripk1 (a.k.a. D330015H01Rik, RIP, RIP-1, Rinp, Rip1)
  Tag / fusion protein: Flag (N terminal on insert)
  Cloning method: Restriction Enzyme; 5′ cloning site Unknown (unknown if destroyed); 3′ cloning site Unknown (unknown if destroyed)
  Sequencing primers: 5′ unknown
Terms and licenses: Academic/Nonprofit Terms; Industry Terms: Not Available to Industry
How to cite: pAAV2-TBG-FLAG-mRIPK1-S321A was a gift from Junying Yuan (Addgene plasmid # 115342 ; http://n2t.net/addgene:115342 ; RRID:Addgene_115342)
